Addgene plasmid #181860: pcDNA3.1(+)-GFP11-RhoA
Purpose: Part of FluoSTEP-RhoA biosensor; co-express with cpPKN-mRuby2-GFP1-10 (Addgene #181859).
Depositing lab: Jin Zhang. Depositing organization: University of California, San Diego (UCSD). Publication: FluoSTEPs: Fluorescent biosensors for monitoring compartmentalized signaling within endogenous microdomains. Tenner B, Zhang JZ, Kwon Y, Pessino V, Feng S, Huang B, Mehta S, Zhang J. Sci Adv. 2021 May 21;7(21). pii: 7/21/eabe4091. doi: 10.1126/sciadv.abe4091. Print 2021 May. PubMed 34020947.
Backbone
  Vector backbone: pcDNA3.1(+)
  Backbone manufacturer: Invitrogen
  Backbone size w/o insert (bp): 5434
  Total vector size (bp): 6085
  Vector type: Mammalian Expression
  Selectable markers: Neomycin (select with G418)
Growth in bacteria
  Bacterial resistance: Ampicillin, 100 μg/mL
  Growth temperature: 37°C
  Growth strain: DH5alpha
  Copy number: High Copy
Gene/Insert
  Gene/Insert name: GFP11-RhoA
  Species: H. sapiens (human)
  Insert size (bp): 651
  Entrez Gene: RHOA (a.k.a. ARH12, ARHA, EDFAOB, RHO12, RHOH12)
  Promoter: CMV
  Tag / fusion protein: GFP11 (N terminal on insert)
  Cloning method: Gibson Cloning
  Sequencing primers: 5′ CMV forward; 3′ BGH reverse
Terms and licenses: Academic/Nonprofit Terms; Industry Terms: Not Available to Industry
How to cite: pcDNA3.1(+)-GFP11-RhoA was a gift from Jin Zhang (Addgene plasmid # 181860 ; http://n2t.net/addgene:181860 ; RRID:Addgene_181860)
