[The description below was written by a language model from this plasmid's Addgene catalogue record and pLannotate feature annotations shown in this document.]
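Description:
pcDNA3.1(+)-GFP11-RhoA is a mammalian expression plasmid of about 6.1 kb built on the Invitrogen pcDNA3.1(+) backbone. It is maintained in E. coli through a high-copy ColE1/pUC-type origin with ampicillin selection (AmpR under its own bla promoter). It also carries an f1 origin for single-stranded DNA production. For selection in mammalian cells, an SV40 enhancer/early promoter drives a neomycin phosphotransferase gene terminated by an SV40 polyadenylation signal, which allows G418 selection of stable transfectants. The feature table also lists short fragments (bom, HIV-1 LTR, ble, lacI and lac promoter/operator elements). These look like residual backbone sequence or partial annotation matches rather than functional parts of the design.

The payload is a 651 bp insert encoding human RhoA, a Rho-family small GTPase, fused at its N terminus to GFP11, the eleventh β-strand of superfolder GFP, with a short intervening sequence between the two annotated coding regions. Expression is driven by the CMV immediate early enhancer and promoter and terminated by the bovine growth hormone polyadenylation signal. A T7 promoter sits just upstream of the coding sequence. GFP11 is not fluorescent by itself and reconstitutes a fluorescent GFP only when it associates with the complementary GFP1-10 fragment.

The plasmid supplies one half of the FluoSTEP-RhoA biosensor and is meant to be co-expressed with a companion construct, cpPKN-mRuby2-GFP1-10. Complementation on the tagged RhoA assembles the GFP alongside the partner's mRuby2 and PKN-derived module. This lets signalling be monitored specifically at the tagged protein, in line with the FluoSTEP approach of reporting compartmentalised signalling within defined microdomains.
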