Features (pLannotate 1.2.2; 21 found; start..end, strand, type, name):
     28..80      -  misc_feature   bom (fragment): basis of mobility region from pBR322
    235..614     +  enhancer       CMV enhancer: human cytomegalovirus immediate early enhancer
    615..818     +  promoter       CMV promoter: human cytomegalovirus (CMV) immediate early promoter
    814..847     +  LTR            5' LTR (truncated) (fragment): truncated 5' long terminal repeat (LTR) from HIV-1
    863..881     +  promoter       T7 promoter: promoter for bacteriophage T7 RNA polymerase
    928..975     +  CDS            GFP11: 11th β-strand of superfolder GFP associates with GFP(1-10), consisting of the first 10 β-strands, to reconstitute fluorescent GFP (Cabantous et al., 2005; Kamiyama et al., 2016)
    994..1575    +  CDS            RhoA (sequence partly withheld): human Rho family small GTPase RhoA
   1685..1909    +  polyA_signal   bGH poly(A) signal: bovine growth hormone polyadenylation signal
   1913..1934    +  promoter       SV40 promoter (fragment): SV40 enhancer and early promoter
   1955..2383    +  rep_origin     f1 ori (sequence partly withheld): f1 bacteriophage origin of replication; arrow indicates direction of (+) strand synthesis
   2397..2726    +  promoter       SV40 promoter: SV40 enhancer and early promoter
   2793..3584    +  CDS            neo: KKA2_KLEPN - Also known as kan, nptII. Experimental evidence at protein level: Swiss-Prot protein existence level 1. Resistance to kanamycin, neomycin, paromomycin, ribostamycin, butirosin and gentamicin B. From Klebsiella pneumoniae.
   3608..3766    +  CDS            ble (fragment): BLE_KLEPN - Experimental evidence at protein level: Swiss-Prot protein existence level 1. Binding protein with a strong affinity to the bleomycin family of antibiotics. Binds to CL990; an antimitotic-antibiotic compound. From Klebsiella pneumoniae.
   3761..3882    +  polyA_signal   SV40 poly(A) signal: SV40 polyadenylation signal
   3955..3971    -  protein_bind   lac operator: The lac repressor binds to the lac operator to inhibit transcription in E. coli. This inhibition can be relieved by adding lactose or isopropyl-β-D-thiogalactopyranoside (IPTG). lac repressor encoded by lacI
   3979..4009    -  promoter       lac promoter: promoter for the E. coli lac operon
   4024..4045    -  protein_bind   CAP binding site: CAP binding activates transcription in the presence of cAMP. E. coli catabolite activator protein
   4058..4150    -  CDS            lacI (fragment): lac repressor; lacI; The lac repressor binds to the lac operator to inhibit transcription in E. coli. This inhibition can be relieved by adding lactose or isopropyl-β-D-thiogalactopyranoside (IPTG).
   4333..4921    -  rep_origin     ori: high-copy-number ColE1/pMB1/pBR322/pUC origin of replication
   5092..5952    -  CDS            AmpR: β-lactamase; bla; confers resistance to ampicillin, carbenicillin, and related antibiotics
   5953..6057    -  promoter       AmpR promoter: bla
>Addgene plasmid #181860 | pcDNA3.1(+)-GFP11-RhoA | addgene full sequence | sequence record 362775 | Addgene NGS Result
GACGGATCGGGAGATCTCCCGATCCCCTATGGTGCACTCTCAGTACAATCTGCTCTGATGCCGCATAGTT
AAGCCAGTATCTGCTCCCTGCTTGTGTGTTGGAGGTCGCTGAGTAGTGCGCGAGCAAAATTTAAGCTACA
ACAAGGCAAGGCTTGACCGACAATTGCATGAAGAATCTGCTTAGGGTTAGGCGTTTTGCGCTGCTTCGCG
ATGTACGGGCCAGATATACGCGTTGACATTGATTATTGACTAGTTATTAATAGTAATCAATTACGGGGTC
ATTAGTTCATAGCCCATATATGGAGTTCCGCGTTACATAACTTACGGTAAATGGCCCGCCTGGCTGACCG
CCCAACGACCCCCGCCCATTGACGTCAATAATGACGTATGTTCCCATAGTAACGCCAATAGGGACTTTCC
ATTGACGTCAATGGGTGGAGTATTTACGGTAAACTGCCCACTTGGCAGTACATCAAGTGTATCATATGCC
AAGTACGCCCCCTATTGACGTCAATGACGGTAAATGGCCCGCCTGGCATTATGCCCAGTACATGACCTTA
TGGGACTTTCCTACTTGGCAGTACATCTACGTATTAGTCATCGCTATTACCATGGTGATGCGGTTTTGGC
AGTACATCAATGGGCGTGGATAGCGGTTTGACTCACGGGGATTTCCAAGTCTCCACCCCATTGACGTCAA
TGGGAGTTTGTTTTGGCACCAAAATCAACGGGACTTTCCAAAATGTCGTAACAACTCCGCCCCATTGACG
CAAATGGGCGGTAGGCGTGTACGGTGGGAGGTCTATATAAGCAGAGCTCTCTGGCTAACTAGAGAACCCA
CTGCTTACTGGCTTATCGAAATTAATACGACTCACTATAGGGAGACCCAAGCTGGCTAGCGTTTAAACTT
AAGCTTGGGCCACCATGCGTGACCACATGGTCCTTCATGAGTATGTAAATGCTGCTGGGATTACAGGTGG
AACAGGAGGTTCA
[543 nt withheld, positions 994-1536]
AGACGTGGGAAGAAAAAATCTGGTTGCCTTGTCTTGTGATACCGAGCTCGGATCCACTAGTCCAGTGTGG
TGGAATTCTGCAGATATCCAGCACAGTGGCGGCCGCTCGAGTCTAGAGGGCCCGTTTAAACCCGCTGATC
AGCCTCGACTGTGCCTTCTAGTTGCCAGCCATCTGTTGTTTGCCCCTCCCCCGTGCCTTCCTTGACCCTG
GAAGGTGCCACTCCCACTGTCCTTTCCTAATAAAATGAGGAAATTGCATCGCATTGTCTGAGTAGGTGTC
ATTCTATTCTGGGGGGTGGGGTGGGGCAGGACAGCAAGGGGGAGGATTGGGAAGACAATAGCAGGCATGC
TGGGGATGCGGTGGGCTCTATGGCTTCTGAGGCGGAAAGAACCAGCTGGGGCTCTAGGGGGTATCCCC
[124 nt withheld, positions 1955-2078]
C
[91 nt withheld, positions 2080-2170]
A
[49 nt withheld, positions 2172-2220]
CCTTTGACGTTGGAGTCCACGTTCTTT
[37 nt withheld, positions 2248-2284]
ACCCTATCTCGGTCTATTCTTTTGATTTATAAGGGATTTTGCCGATTTCGGCCTATTGGTTAAAAAATGA
GCTGATTTAACAAAAATTTAACGCGAATTAATTCTGTGGAATGTGTGTCAGTTAGGGTGTGGAAAGTCCC
CAGGCTCCCCAGCAGGCAGAAGTATGCAAAGCATGCATCTCAATTAGTCAGCAACCAGGTGTGGAAAGTC
CCCAGGCTCCCCAGCAGGCAGAAGTATGCAAAGCATGCATCTCAATTAGTCAGCAACCATAGTCCCGCCC
CTAACTCCGCCCATCCCGCCCCTAACTCCGCCCAGTTCCGCCCATTCTCCGCCCCATGGCTGACTAATTT
TTTTTATTTATGCAGAGGCCGAGGCCGCCTCTGCCTCTGAGCTATTCCAGAAGTAGTGAGGAGGCTTTTT
TGGAGGCCTAGGCTTTTGCAAAAAGCTCCCGGGAGCTTGTATATCCATTTTCGGATCTGATCAAGAGACA
GGATGAGGATCGTTTCGCATGATTGAACAAGATGGATTGCACGCAGGTTCTCCGGCCGCTTGGGTGGAGA
GGCTATTCGGCTATGACTGGGCACAACAGACAATCGGCTGCTCTGATGCCGCCGTGTTCCGGCTGTCAGC
GCAGGGGCGCCCGGTTCTTTTTGTCAAGACCGACCTGTCCGGTGCCCTGAATGAACTGCAGGACGAGGCA
GCGCGGCTATCGTGGCTGGCCACGACGGGCGTTCCTTGCGCAGCTGTGCTCGACGTTGTCACTGAAGCGG
GAAGGGACTGGCTGCTATTGGGCGAAGTGCCGGGGCAGGATCTCCTGTCATCTCACCTTGCTCCTGCCGA
GAAAGTATCCATCATGGCTGATGCAATGCGGCGGCTGCATACGCTTGATCCGGCTACCTGCCCATTCGAC
CACCAAGCGAAACATCGCATCGAGCGAGCACGTACTCGGATGGAAGCCGGTCTTGTCGATCAGGATGATC
TGGACGAAGAGCATCAGGGGCTCGCGCCAGCCGAACTGTTCGCCAGGCTCAAGGCGCGCATGCCCGACGG
CGAGGATCTCGTCGTGACCCATGGCGATGCCTGCTTGCCGAATATCATGGTGGAAAATGGCCGCTTTTCT
GGATTCATCGACTGTGGCCGGCTGGGTGTGGCGGACCGCTATCAGGACATAGCGTTGGCTACCCGTGATA
TTGCTGAAGAGCTTGGCGGCGAATGGGCTGACCGCTTCCTCGTGCTTTACGGTATCGCCGCTCCCGATTC
GCAGCGCATCGCCTTCTATCGCCTTCTTGACGAGTTCTTCTGAGCGGGACTCTGGGGTTCGAAATGACCG
ACCAAGCGACGCCCAACCTGCCATCACGAGATTTCGATTCCACCGCCGCCTTCTATGAAAGGTTGGGCTT
CGGAATCGTTTTCCGGGACGCCGGCTGGATGATCCTCCAGCGCGGGGATCTCATGCTGGAGTTCTTCGCC
CACCCCAACTTGTTTATTGCAGCTTATAATGGTTACAAATAAAGCAATAGCATCACAAATTTCACAAATA
AAGCATTTTTTTCACTGCATTCTAGTTGTGGTTTGTCCAAACTCATCAATGTATCTTATCATGTCTGTAT
ACCGTCGACCTCTAGCTAGAGCTTGGCGTAATCATGGTCATAGCTGTTTCCTGTGTGAAATTGTTATCCG
CTCACAATTCCACACAACATACGAGCCGGAAGCATAAAGTGTAAAGCCTGGGGTGCCTAATGAGTGAGCT
AACTCACATTAATTGCGTTGCGCTCACTGCCCGCTTTCCAGTCGGGAAACCTGTCGTGCCAGCTGCATTA
ATGAATCGGCCAACGCGCGGGGAGAGGCGGTTTGCGTATTGGGCGCTCTTCCGCTTCCTCGCTCACTGAC
TCGCTGCGCTCGGTCGTTCGGCTGCGGCGAGCGGTATCAGCTCACTCAAAGGCGGTAATACGGTTATCCA
CAGAATCAGGGGATAACGCAGGAAAGAACATGTGAGCAAAAGGCCAGCAAAAGGCCAGGAACCGTAAAAA
GGCCGCGTTGCTGGCGTTTTTCCATAGGCTCCGCCCCCCTGACGAGCATCACAAAAATCGACGCTCAAGT
CAGAGGTGGCGAAACCCGACAGGACTATAAAGATACCAGGCGTTTCCCCCTGGAAGCTCCCTCGTGCGCT
CTCCTGTTCCGACCCTGCCGCTTACCGGATACCTGTCCGCCTTTCTCCCTTCGGGAAGCGTGGCGCTTTC
TCATAGCTCACGCTGTAGGTATCTCAGTTCGGTGTAGGTCGTTCGCTCCAAGCTGGGCTGTGTGCACGAA
CCCCCCGTTCAGCCCGACCGCTGCGCCTTATCCGGTAACTATCGTCTTGAGTCCAACCCGGTAAGACACG
ACTTATCGCCACTGGCAGCAGCCACTGGTAACAGGATTAGCAGAGCGAGGTATGTAGGCGGTGCTACAGA
GTTCTTGAAGTGGTGGCCTAACTACGGCTACACTAGAAGAACAGTATTTGGTATCTGCGCTCTGCTGAAG
CCAGTTACCTTCGGAAAAAGAGTTGGTAGCTCTTGATCCGGCAAACAAACCACCGCTGGTAGCGGTGGTT
TTTTTGTTTGCAAGCAGCAGATTACGCGCAGAAAAAAAGGATCTCAAGAAGATCCTTTGATCTTTTCTAC
GGGGTCTGACGCTCAGTGGAACGAAAACTCACGTTAAGGGATTTTGGTCATGAGATTATCAAAAAGGATC
TTCACCTAGATCCTTTTAAATTAAAAATGAAGTTTTAAATCAATCTAAAGTATATATGAGTAAACTTGGT
CTGACAGTTACCAATGCTTAATCAGTGAGGCACCTATCTCAGCGATCTGTCTATTTCGTTCATCCATAGT
TGCCTGACTCCCCGTCGTGTAGATAACTACGATACGGGAGGGCTTACCATCTGGCCCCAGTGCTGCAATG
ATACCGCGAGACCCACGCTCACCGGCTCCAGATTTATCAGCAATAAACCAGCCAGCCGGAAGGGCCGAGC
GCAGAAGTGGTCCTGCAACTTTATCCGCCTCCATCCAGTCTATTAATTGTTGCCGGGAAGCTAGAGTAAG
TAGTTCGCCAGTTAATAGTTTGCGCAACGTTGTTGCCATTGCTACAGGCATCGTGGTGTCACGCTCGTCG
TTTGGTATGGCTTCATTCAGCTCCGGTTCCCAACGATCAAGGCGAGTTACATGATCCCCCATGTTGTGCA
AAAAAGCGGTTAGCTCCTTCGGTCCTCCGATCGTTGTCAGAAGTAAGTTGGCCGCAGTGTTATCACTCAT
GGTTATGGCAGCACTGCATAATTCTCTTACTGTCATGCCATCCGTAAGATGCTTTTCTGTGACTGGTGAG
TACTCAACCAAGTCATTCTGAGAATAGTGTATGCGGCGACCGAGTTGCTCTTGCCCGGCGTCAATACGGG
ATAATACCGCGCCACATAGCAGAACTTTAAAAGTGCTCATCATTGGAAAACGTTCTTCGGGGCGAAAACT
CTCAAGGATCTTACCGCTGTTGAGATCCAGTTCGATGTAACCCACTCGTGCACCCAACTGATCTTCAGCA
TCTTTTACTTTCACCAGCGTTTCTGGGTGAGCAAAAACAGGAAGGCAAAATGCCGCAAAAAAGGGAATAA
GGGCGACACGGAAATGTTGAATACTCATACTCTTCCTTTTTCAATATTATTGAAGCATTTATCAGGGTTA
TTGTCTCATGAGCGGATACATATTTGAATGTATTTAGAAAAATAAACAAATAGGGGTTCCGCGCACATTT
CCCCGAAAAGTGCCACCTGACGTC
